>Addgene plasmid #113119 | Gata3-T2A-H2B-eGFP donor | addgene full sequence | sequence record 217796 | Addgene Assembled NGS Result
GACAGGTTTCCCGACTGGAAAGCGGGCAGTGAGCGCAACGCAATTAATGTGAGTTAGCTCACTCATTAGG
CACCCCAGGCTTTACACTTTATGCTTCCGGCTCGTATGTTGTGTGGAATTGTGAGCGGATAACAATTTCA
CACAGGAAACAGCTATGACCATGATTACGCCAAGCGCGCAATTAACCCTCACTAAAGGGAACAAAAGCTG
GGTACCGGGCCCCCCCTCGAGGTCGACGGTATCGATAAGCTTCCAGCATGTCCTACAAATCTCCAGAGTA
GGGCTTTGCATCTTTGCCTGATGCATTCATGTTTTTTTTTTTTTCTTGTGACCGTGAGTATCCTTACAAG
CCATGGAAGGACTTTGGGTCCTGTTGGCTGTTGTTAAATCCTTGTTGATTGGATGGCTTGAGTTGCTTGT
GCAGAAGCAGGAAGGGGAAAGCAACAGCCTTGAAGCACTGCAGCTGTGTTGGGTGATGTGGGCACAGGGT
TATCCTTTGGAAGAGCATACTGCTTTAGCACAGGCTCCGGAGCTGTGGATGTCGCTCCCTGGCTTCCACC
CCTAGGACCCTATTCCCTCCAAAAATCTCAGAACACACACATTTCCAGGGGAAGTTTCCAGAACATCACC
CTGTGAAAAGGCCAGGTAGAAGAGTGACAGCCAGACCTTGCAGGAAGGCACAGAGACCCAGTTTTCTAGA
AAGGTGGATTTCAACACAGGAGGCTTCACTCTGTCTGGCTCTGTGTGGCAAGTCCCAGAGAAGACTCATC
ATATACGTAAACAATGGTGTCTGGCGACCCTGATTCCCCATCTTCTCATGAAATATCTTAGGGAAATCTT
AAGGAAGTAACACAGGTTGAGGAAGTAACACAGGTTTTTGTATTTTAGTCATCAGATATATACTCGATAC
TAGGTGGGCCCCGAACTTCCCCTGTTGATGAGTTTAGCTGAATTGTGCTCGGGGCCTGTGGGCTTTGAAA
GCAATGGCCCCTGAATCAGAAGCCCTGTGTTCCAAGGCCTGCAGTACCTGGGTCTCTGGAAAGAAGGAAG
GAGTAGGTAGGAAGAAGAGGCAATCAACACAGGAACACATCCCTGGCCTGGGGCCTGTGCTACTGTGCAA
AAGCTTTTATCATTTCAAAGGCAGCAAAAAAGTAAAAAAAAAAAAAATTGATCTTTGTTTAGATTAACAG
ACCCCTGACTATGAAGAAAGAAGGCATCCAGACCCGAAACCGGAAGATGTCTAGCAAATCGAAAAAGTGC
AAAAAGGTGCATGACGCGCTGGAGGACTTCCCCAAGAGCAGCTCCTTCAACCCGGCCGCTCTCTCCAGAC
ACATGTCATCCCTGAGCCACATCTCTCCCTTCAGCCACTCCAGCCACATGCTGACCACACCGACGCCCAT
GCATCCGCCCTCCGGCCTCTCCTTCGGACCTCACCACCCTTCCAGCATGGTCACCGCCATGGGTAAGCTT
GATATCGAATTCGAGGGCAGAGGAAGTCTTCTAACATGCGGTGACGTGGAGGAGAATCCCGGCCCTACCG
GTATGCCAGAGCCAGCGAAGTCTGCTCCCGCCCCGAAAAAGGGCTCCAAGAAGGCGGTGACTAAGGCGCA
GAAGAAAGGCGGCAAGAAGCGCAAGCGCAGCCGCAAGGAGAGCTATTCCATCTATGTGTACAAGGTTCTG
AAGCAGGTCCACCCTGACACCGGCATTTCGTCCAAGGCCATGGGCATCATGAATTCGTTTGTGAACGACA
TTTTCGAGCGCATCGCAGGTGAGGCTTCCCGCCTGGCGCATTACAACAAGCGCTCGACCATCACCTCCAG
GGAGATCCAGACGGCCGTGCGCCTGCTGCTGCCTGGGGAGTTGGCCAAGCACGCCGTGTCCGAGGGTACT
AAGGCCATCACCAAGTACACCAGCGCTAAGGATCCACCGGTCGCCACCATGGTGAGCAAGGGCGAGGAGC
TGTTCACCGGGGTGGTGCCCATCCTGGTCGAGCTGGACGGCGACGTAAACGGCCACAAGTTCAGCGTGTC
CGGCGAGGGCGAGGGCGATGCCACCTACGGCAAGCTGACCCTGAAGTTCATCTGCACCACCGGCAAGCTG
CCCGTGCCCTGGCCCACCCTCGTGACCACCCTGACCTACGGCGTGCAGTGCTTCAGCCGCTACCCCGACC
ACATGAAGCAGCACGACTTCTTCAAGTCCGCCATGCCCGAAGGCTACGTCCAGGAGCGCACCATCTTCTT
CAAGGACGACGGCAACTACAAGACCCGCGCCGAGGTGAAGTTCGAGGGCGACACCCTGGTGAACCGCATC
GAGCTGAAGGGCATCGACTTCAAGGAGGACGGCAACATCCTGGGGCACAAGCTGGAGTACAACTACAACA
GCCACAACGTCTATATCATGGCCGACAAGCAGAAGAACGGCATCAAGGTGAACTTCAAGATCCGCCACAA
CATCGAGGACGGCAGCGTGCAGCTCGCCGACCACTACCAGCAGAACACCCCCATCGGCGACGGCCCCGTG
CTGCTGCCCGACAACCACTACCTGAGCACCCAGTCCGCCCTGAGCAAAGACCCCAACGAGAAGCGCGATC
ACATGGTCCTGCTGGAGTTCGTGACCGCCGCCGGGATCACTCTCGGCATGGACGAGCTGTACAAGTAAGG
ATCCACTAGTTCTAGAGCGGCCGCAGAGGCAGAGCCCTGCTCCACATGCGTGAGGAGTCTCCAAGTGTGC
GAAGAGTTCCTCCGACCCCTTCTACTTGCGTTTTTCGCAGGAGCAGTATCATGAAGCCCGAAAGCGACAG
ATCTGTGTTTTTGAAGGCAGAAAGCAAAATGTTTGCTTCTTTTTTCAAAGGAGCTCGAGGTGGTGTCTGC
ATTCCAACCACTGAATCCGGATCCCATTTGTGAATAAGCCATTCAGACTCATATTCCCTATTTAACAGGG
TCTCTAGTGCTGTGAAAAAAATATTGCTGAACATTGCATATAACTTATATTGTAAGAAATACTGTACATT
TGAGGAAGACTTTATTGTACCTGGATAGCTGTAAGAAAGGCATGAAGGACGCCAAGAGTTTTAAGGAATA
TAGGGGGATTAAAGTATGGAGATACAGAAGAAACCACTAAGTCTGATGTCCAAATGGGCACACTGTCAGT
TTTGTTTCCCTTCAGTTGTTTGATGCATTTAAAAAAAAAAAAAARAAARAAAAARAAAAAAAGGGGGGGG
GGGGAAAAAAAAAAAAAAAAAAAAAAAAAAAAAAAAAAGAAAAGAAAGAAAAATCTAAGAAAAAAAAAAA
AAAGGTTGTAGGCAAATCATTTGTTCCAGGCTGTGAGCCTGTGCAAAAGAGATTTCAGATCTGGGCAATG
GGTGTGTGATCTCACCCACTGAAGATCTGAGAATGTCATGGCTAGGCCTACATGCTCTGTGAATCAGTCC
CTGTAATTGTTGTTTGTATGTATAATTCAGAAGCACCAAAATAAGAAAAGATGTAGATTTATTTCATCAT
ATTATACAGACTGAATTGTTGTATAAATTTATTTACTGCTAGTGTTAGGAACTGCTTTTTTTTTTTTTTT
TGGTTTTAATGTTTTTTTTTTTTTTGTTTTTTKTTTTTTTTTTTYTTTYTCTCTGGATTTTTGGTTGAAT
AAACTAGATTGCTTTCAGTTGACTTAAGGTGGATGTACTCTGGAGGGTTTATTTTTCCTTTTATTATTAT
TTTTGATGGTATTTATTAAATAGCTTCTATGGGCCCGGCGGTACCTGTCTTTTTCGTCACTTTTCTTGCA
GCCGCGGCCGCCACCGCGGTGGAGCTCCAATTCGCCCTATAGTGAGTCGTATTACGCGCGCTCACTGGCC
GTCGTTTTACAACGTCGTGACTGGGAAAACCCTGGCGTTACCCAACTTAATCGCCTTGCAGCACATCCCC
CTTTCGCCAGCTGGCGTAATAGCGAAGAGGCCCGCACCGATCGCCCTTCCCAACAGTTGCGCAGCCTGAA
TGGCGAATGGAAATTGTAAGCGTTAATATTTTGTTAAAATTCGCGTTAAATTTTTGTTAAATCAGCTCAT
TTTTTAACCAATAGGCCGAAATCGGCAAAATCCCTTATAAATCAAAAGAATAGACCGAGATAGGGT
[37 nt withheld, positions 4127-4163]
AAAGAACGTGGACTCCAACGTCAAAGG
[49 nt withheld, positions 4191-4239]
T
[91 nt withheld, positions 4241-4331]
G
[124 nt withheld, positions 4333-4456]
CAGGTGGCACTTTTCGGGGAAATGTGCGCGGAACCCCTATTTGTTTATTTTTCTAAATACATTCAAATAT
GTATCCGCTCATGAGACAATAACCCTGATAAATGCTTCAATAATATTGAAAAAGGAAGAGTATGAGTATT
CAACATTTCCGTGTCGCCCTTATTCCCTTTTTTGCGGCATTTTGCCTTCCTGTTTTTGCTCACCCAGAAA
CGCTGGTGAAAGTAAAAGATGCTGAAGATCAGTTGGGTGCACGAGTGGGTTACATCGAACTGGATCTCAA
CAGCGGTAAGATCCTTGAGAGTTTTCGCCCCGAAGAACGTTTTCCAATGATGAGCACTTTTAAAGTTCTG
CTATGTGGCGCGGTATTATCCCGTATTGACGCCGGGCAAGAGCAACTCGGTCGCCGCATACACTATTCTC
AGAATGACTTGGTTGAGTACTCACCAGTCACAGAAAAGCATCTTACGGATGGCATGACAGTAAGAGAATT
ATGCAGTGCTGCCATAACCATGAGTGATAACACTGCGGCCAACTTACTTCTGACAACGATCGGAGGACCG
AAGGAGCTAACCGCTTTTTTGCACAACATGGGGGATCATGTAACTCGCCTTGATCGTTGGGAACCGGAGC
TGAATGAAGCCATACCAAACGACGAGCGTGACACCACGATGCCTGTAGCAATGGCAACAACGTTGCGCAA
ACTATTAACTGGCGAACTACTTACTCTAGCTTCCCGGCAACAATTAATAGACTGGATGGAGGCGGATAAA
GTTGCAGGACCACTTCTGCGCTCGGCCCTTCCGGCTGGCTGGTTTATTGCTGATAAATCTGGAGCCGGTG
AGCGTGGGTCTCGCGGTATCATTGCAGCACTGGGGCCAGATGGTAAGCCCTCCCGTATCGTAGTTATCTA
CACGACGGGGAGTCAGGCAACTATGGATGAACGAAATAGACAGATCGCTGAGATAGGTGCCTCACTGATT
AAGCATTGGTAACTGTCAGACCAAGTTTACTCATATATACTTTAGATTGATTTAAAACTTCATTTTTAAT
TTAAAAGGATCTAGGTGAAGATCCTTTTTGATAATCTCATGACCAAAATCCCTTAACGTGAGTTTTCGTT
CCACTGAGCGTCAGACCCCGTAGAAAAGATCAAAGGATCTTCTTGAGATCCTTTTTTTCTGCGCGTAATC
TGCTGCTTGCAAACAAAAAAACCACCGCTACCAGCGGTGGTTTGTTTGCCGGATCAAGAGCTACCAACTC
TTTTTCCGAAGGTAACTGGCTTCAGCAGAGCGCAGATACCAAATACTGTTCTTCTAGTGTAGCCGTAGTT
AGGCCACCACTTCAAGAACTCTGTAGCACCGCCTACATACCTCGCTCTGCTAATCCTGTTACCAGTGGCT
GCTGCCAGTGGCGATAAGTCGTGTCTTACCGGGTTGGACTCAAGACGATAGTTACCGGATAAGGCGCAGC
GGTCGGGCTGAACGGGGGGTTCGTGCACACAGCCCAGCTTGGAGCGAACGACCTACACCGAACTGAGATA
CCTACAGCGTGAGCTATGAGAAAGCGCCACGCTTCCCGAAGGGAGAAAGGCGGACAGGTATCCGGTAAGC
GGCAGGGTCGGAACAGGAGAGCGCACGAGGGAGCTTCCAGGGGGAAACGCCTGGTATCTTTATAGTCCTG
TCGGGTTTCGCCACCTCTGACTTGAGCGTCGATTTTTGTGATGCTCGTCAGGGGGGCGGAGCCTATGGAA
AAACGCCAGCAACGCGGCCTTTTTACGGTTCCTGGCCTTTTGCTGGCCTTTTGCTCACATGTTCTTTCCT
GCGTTATCCCCTGATTCTGTGGATAACCGTATTACCGCCTTTGAGTGAGCTGATACCGCTCGCCGCAGCC
GAACGACCGAGCGCAGCGAGTCAGTGAGCGAGGAAGCGGAAGAGCGCCCAATACGCAAACCGCCTCTCCC
CGCGCGTTGGCCGATTCATTAATGCAGCTGGCAC
Features (pLannotate 1.2.2; 20 found; start..end, strand, type, name):
     45..66      +  protein_bind   CAP binding site: CAP binding activates transcription in the presence of cAMP. E. coli catabolite activator protein
     81..111     +  promoter       lac promoter: promoter for the E. coli lac operon
    119..135     +  protein_bind   lac operator: The lac repressor binds to the lac operator to inhibit transcription in E. coli. This inhibition can be relieved by adding lactose or isopropyl-β-D-thiogalactopyranoside (IPTG). lac repressor encoded by lacI
    180..198     +  promoter       T3 promoter: promoter for bacteriophage T3 RNA polymerase
    211..252     -  misc_feature   MCS (fragment): pBluescript multiple cloning site
   1183..1464    +  CDS            Gata3 (fragment): GATA3_MOUSE - Also known as Gata-3. Experimental evidence at protein level: Swiss-Prot protein existence level 1. Transcriptional activator which binds to the enhancer of the T-cell receptor alpha and delta genes. Binds to the consensus sequence 5'-AGATAG-3'. Required for the T-helper 2 (Th2) differentiation process following immune and inflammatory responses. From Mus musculus (Mouse).
   1464..1482    -  misc_feature   MCS (fragment): pBluescript multiple cloning site
   1543..1920    +  CDS            H2B: human histone H2B; HIST1H2BJ
   1939..2658    +  CDS            EGFP: the original enhanced GFP (Yang et al., 1996) mammalian codon-optimized
   2659..2684    -  misc_feature   MCS (fragment): pBluescript multiple cloning site
   3245..3266    -  promoter       ADH1 promoter (fragment): S. cerevisiae ADH1; promoter for alcohol dehydrogenase 1
   3279..3295    +  promoter       ARG4 promoter (fragment): S. cerevisiae ARG4
   3784..3807    -  misc_feature   MCS (fragment): pBluescript multiple cloning site
   3816..3834    -  promoter       T7 promoter: promoter for bacteriophage T7 RNA polymerase
   3842..3997    +  CDS            lacZα (fragment): LacZα fragment of β-galactosidase; lacZ fragment
   4028..4456    -  rep_origin     f1 ori (sequence partly withheld): f1 bacteriophage origin of replication; arrow indicates direction of (+) strand synthesis
   4483..4587    +  promoter       AmpR promoter: bla
   4588..5448    +  CDS            AmpR: β-lactamase; bla; confers resistance to ampicillin, carbenicillin, and related antibiotics
   5619..6207    +  rep_origin     ori: high-copy-number ColE1/pMB1/pBR322/pUC origin of replication
   6390..32      +  CDS            lacI (fragment) (across the origin): lac repressor; lacI; The lac repressor binds to the lac operator to inhibit transcription in E. coli. This inhibition can be relieved by adding lactose or isopropyl-β-D-thiogalactopyranoside (IPTG).
