[The description below was written by a language model from this plasmid's Addgene catalogue record and pLannotate feature annotations shown in this document.]
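Description:
Gata3-T2A-H2B-eGFP donor is a homology-directed repair template built in a pBluescript backbone for knocking a T2A-H2B-eGFP reporter into the C-terminal end of the mouse Gata3 coding sequence. It is a high-copy bacterial plasmid of about 6.45 kb, replicating through a ColE1/pUC-type origin and selected with ampicillin via the bla (AmpR) gene. It retains the usual pBluescript elements: an f1 origin, lac promoter/operator and lacZα remnants, and T3 and T7 promoters flanking the cloning region. The insert was assembled by Gibson cloning.

The insert sits between the T3 and T7 promoters. On the 5′ side, the annotated final portion of the Gata3 coding sequence lies at the end of a stretch of otherwise unannotated mouse sequence that presumably forms the left homology arm. This is followed by human histone H2B and then EGFP. The T2A peptide named in the record is not annotated by the feature tool but would fall in the short gap between Gata3 and H2B. Roughly a kilobase of sequence downstream of EGFP presumably forms the right arm; the short yeast ADH1 and ARG4 promoter fragments called there are very likely spurious matches within genomic sequence. The cassette has no promoter of its own, so expression depends on correct integration at the endogenous locus. There, the T2A causes Gata3 and the H2B-eGFP fusion to be produced as separate proteins from one transcript, giving a chromatin-bound nuclear fluorescent signal that reports Gata3 expression. The associated publication concerns targeted large insertions by microinjection into two-cell-stage mouse embryos. The nuclease or guide used with the donor is not stated in the record.
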