Addgene plasmid #113119: Gata3-T2A-H2B-eGFP donor
Purpose: Donor plasmid for knock-in T2A-H2B-eGFP to the c-terminal of mouse Gata3 coding sequence
Depositing lab: Janet Rossant. Publication: Efficient generation of targeted large insertions by microinjection into two-cell-stage mouse embryos. Gu B, Posfai E, Rossant J. Nat Biotechnol. 2018 Jun 11. pii: nbt.4166. doi: 10.1038/nbt.4166. PubMed 29889212.
Backbone
  Vector backbone: pbluescript
  Vector type: Synthetic Biology
Growth in bacteria
  Bacterial resistance: Ampicillin, 100 μg/mL
  Growth temperature: 37°C
  Growth strain: DH5alpha
  Copy number: High Copy
Gene/Insert
  Gene/Insert name: Gata3 donor region including homology arms and T2A-H2B-eGFP
  Species: M. musculus (mouse), Synthetic
  Cloning method: Gibson Cloning
  Sequencing primers: 5′ CACACAGGAAACAGCTATGAC; 3′ CGCAACTGTTGGGAAGGGC
Terms and licenses: Academic/Nonprofit Terms; Industry Terms: Not Available to Industry
How to cite: Gata3-T2A-H2B-eGFP donor was a gift from Janet Rossant (Addgene plasmid # 113119 ; http://n2t.net/addgene:113119 ; RRID:Addgene_113119)
