>Addgene plasmid #113119 | Gata3-T2A-H2B-eGFP donor | depositor partial sequence | sequence record 213390 | Gata3-T2A-H2B-eGFP donor sequence 6445 bps
[52 nt withheld, positions 1-52]
C
[91 nt withheld, positions 54-144]
A
[49 nt withheld, positions 146-194]
CCTTTGACGTTGGAGTCCACGTTCTTT
[37 nt withheld, positions 222-258]
ACCCTATCTCGGTCTATTCTTTTGATTTATAAGGGATTTTGCCGATTTCGGCCTATTGGTTAAAAAATGA
GCTGATTTAACAAAAATTTAACGCGAATTTTAACAAAATATTAACGCTTACAATTTAGGTGGCACTTTTC
GGGGAAATGTGCGCGGAACCCCTATTTGTTTATTTTTCTAAATACATTCAAATATGTATCCGCTCATGAG
ACAATAACCCTGATAAATGCTTCAATAATATTGAAAAAGGAAGAGTATGAGTATTCAACATTTCCGTGTC
GCCCTTATTCCCTTTTTTGCGGCATTTTGCCTTCCTGTTTTTGCTCACCCAGAAACGCTGGTGAAAGTAA
AAGATGCTGAAGATCAGTTGGGTGCACGAGTGGGTTACATCGAACTGGATCTCAACAGCGGTAAGATCCT
TGAGAGTTTTCGCCCCGAAGAACGTTTTCCAATGATGAGCACTTTTAAAGTTCTGCTATGTGGCGCGGTA
TTATCCCGTATTGACGCCGGGCAAGAGCAACTCGGTCGCCGCATACACTATTCTCAGAATGACTTGGTTG
AGTACTCACCAGTCACAGAAAAGCATCTTACGGATGGCATGACAGTAAGAGAATTATGCAGTGCTGCCAT
AACCATGAGTGATAACACTGCGGCCAACTTACTTCTGACAACGATCGGAGGACCGAAGGAGCTAACCGCT
TTTTTGCACAACATGGGGGATCATGTAACTCGCCTTGATCGTTGGGAACCGGAGCTGAATGAAGCCATAC
CAAACGACGAGCGTGACACCACGATGCCTGTAGCAATGGCAACAACGTTGCGCAAACTATTAACTGGCGA
ACTACTTACTCTAGCTTCCCGGCAACAATTAATAGACTGGATGGAGGCGGATAAAGTTGCAGGACCACTT
CTGCGCTCGGCCCTTCCGGCTGGCTGGTTTATTGCTGATAAATCTGGAGCCGGTGAGCGTGGGTCTCGCG
GTATCATTGCAGCACTGGGGCCAGATGGTAAGCCCTCCCGTATCGTAGTTATCTACACGACGGGGAGTCA
GGCAACTATGGATGAACGAAATAGACAGATCGCTGAGATAGGTGCCTCACTGATTAAGCATTGGTAACTG
TCAGACCAAGTTTACTCATATATACTTTAGATTGATTTAAAACTTCATTTTTAATTTAAAAGGATCTAGG
TGAAGATCCTTTTTGATAATCTCATGACCAAAATCCCTTAACGTGAGTTTTCGTTCCACTGAGCGTCAGA
CCCCGTAGAAAAGATCAAAGGATCTTCTTGAGATCCTTTTTTTCTGCGCGTAATCTGCTGCTTGCAAACA
AAAAAACCACCGCTACCAGCGGTGGTTTGTTTGCCGGATCAAGAGCTACCAACTCTTTTTCCGAAGGTAA
CTGGCTTCAGCAGAGCGCAGATACCAAATACTGTCCTTCTAGTGTAGCCGTAGTTAGGCCACCACTTCAA
GAACTCTGTAGCACCGCCTACATACCTCGCTCTGCTAATCCTGTTACCAGTGGCTGCTGCCAGTGGCGAT
AAGTCGTGTCTTACCGGGTTGGACTCAAGACGATAGTTACCGGATAAGGCGCAGCGGTCGGGCTGAACGG
GGGGTTCGTGCACACAGCCCAGCTTGGAGCGAACGACCTACACCGAACTGAGATACCTACAGCGTGAGCT
ATGAGAAAGCGCCACGCTTCCCGAAGGGAGAAAGGCGGACAGGTATCCGGTAAGCGGCAGGGTCGGAACA
GGAGAGCGCACGAGGGAGCTTCCAGGGGGAAACGCCTGGTATCTTTATAGTCCTGTCGGGTTTCGCCACC
TCTGACTTGAGCGTCGATTTTTGTGATGCTCGTCAGGGGGGCGGAGCCTATGGAAAAACGCCAGCAACGC
GGCCTTTTTACGGTTCCTGGCCTTTTGCTGGCCTTTTGCTCACATGTTCTTTCCTGCGTTATCCCCTGAT
TCTGTGGATAACCGTATTACCGCCTTTGAGTGAGCTGATACCGCTCGCCGCAGCCGAACGACCGAGCGCA
GCGAGTCAGTGAGCGAGGAAGCGGAAGAGCGCCCAATACGCAAACCGCCTCTCCCCGCGCGTTGGCCGAT
TCATTAATGCAGCTGGCACGACAGGTTTCCCGACTGGAAAGCGGGCAGTGAGCGCAACGCAATTAATGTG
AGTTAGCTCACTCATTAGGCACCCCAGGCTTTACACTTTATGCTTCCGGCTCGTATGTTGTGTGGAATTG
TGAGCGGATAACAATTTCACACAGGAAACAGCTATGACCATGATTACGCCAAGCGCGCAATTAACCCTCA
CTAAAGGGAACAAAAGCTGGGTACCGGGCCCCCCCTCGAGGTCGACGGTATCGATAAGCTTCCAGCATGT
CCTACAAATCTCCAGAGTAGGGCTTTGCATCTTTGCCTGATGCATTCATGTTTTTTTTTTTTTCTTGTGA
CCGTGAGTATCCTTACAAGCCATGGAAGGACTTTGGGTCCTGTTGGCTGTTGTTAAATCCTTGTTGATTG
GATGGCTTGAGTTGCTTGTGCAGAAGCAGGAAGGGGAAAGCAACAGCCTTGAAGCACTGCAGCTGTGTTG
GGTGATGTGGGCACAGGGTTATCCTTTGGAAGAGCATACTGCTTTAGCACAGGCTCCGGAGCTGTGGATG
TCGCTCCCTGGCTTCCACCCCTAGGACCCTATTCCCTCCAAAAATCTCAGAACACACACATTTCCAGGGG
AAGTTTCCAGAACATCACCCTGTGAAAAGGCCAGGTAGAAGAGTGACAGCCAGACCTTGCAGGAAGGCAC
AGAGACCCAGTTTTCTAGAAAGGTGGATTTCAACACAGGAGGCTTCACTCTGTCTGGCTCTGTGTGGCAA
GTCCCAGAGAAGACTCATCATATACGTAAACAATGGTGTCTGGCGACCCTGATTCCCCATCTTCTCATGA
AATATCTTAGGGAAATCTTAAGGAAGTAACACAGGTTGAGGAAGTAACACAGGTTTTTGTATTTTAGTCA
TCAGATATATACTCGATACTAGGTGGGCCCCGAACTTCCCCTGTTGATGAGTTTAGCTGAATTGTGCTCG
GGGCCTGTGGGCTTTGAAAGCAATGGCCCCTGAATCAGAAGCCCTGTGTTCCAAGGCCTGCAGTACCTGG
GTCTCTGGAAAGAAGGAAGGAGTAGGTAGGAAGAAGAGGCAATCAACACAGGAACACATCCCTGGCCTGG
GGCCTGTGCTACTGTGCAAAAGCTTTTATCATTTCAAAGGCAGCAAAAAAGTAAAAAAAAAAAAAATTGA
TCTTTGTTTAGATTAACAGACCCCTGACTATGAAGAAAGAAGGCATCCAGACCCGAAACCGGAAGATGTC
TAGCAAATCGAAAAAGTGCAAAAAGGTGCATGACGCGCTGGAGGACTTCCCCAAGAGCAGCTCCTTCAAC
CCGGCCGCTCTCTCCAGACACATGTCATCCCTGAGCCACATCTCTCCCTTCAGCCACTCCAGCCACATGC
TGACCACACCGACGCCCATGCATCCGCCCTCCGGCCTCTCCTTCGGACCTCACCACCCTTCCAGCATGGT
CACCGCCATGGGTAAGCTTGATATCGAATTCGAGGGCAGAGGAAGTCTTCTAACATGCGGTGACGTGGAG
GAGAATCCCGGCCCTACCGGTATGCCAGAGCCAGCGAAGTCTGCTCCCGCCCCGAAAAAGGGCTCCAAGA
AGGCGGTGACTAAGGCGCAGAAGAAAGGCGGCAAGAAGCGCAAGCGCAGCCGCAAGGAGAGCTATTCCAT
CTATGTGTACAAGGTTCTGAAGCAGGTCCACCCTGACACCGGCATTTCGTCCAAGGCCATGGGCATCATG
AATTCGTTTGTGAACGACATTTTCGAGCGCATCGCAGGTGAGGCTTCCCGCCTGGCGCATTACAACAAGC
GCTCGACCATCACCTCCAGGGAGATCCAGACGGCCGTGCGCCTGCTGCTGCCTGGGGAGTTGGCCAAGCA
CGCCGTGTCCGAGGGTACTAAGGCCATCACCAAGTACACCAGCGCTAAGGATCCACCGGTCGCCACCATG
GTGAGCAAGGGCGAGGAGCTGTTCACCGGGGTGGTGCCCATCCTGGTCGAGCTGGACGGCGACGTAAACG
GCCACAAGTTCAGCGTGTCCGGCGAGGGCGAGGGCGATGCCACCTACGGCAAGCTGACCCTGAAGTTCAT
CTGCACCACCGGCAAGCTGCCCGTGCCCTGGCCCACCCTCGTGACCACCCTGACCTACGGCGTGCAGTGC
TTCAGCCGCTACCCCGACCACATGAAGCAGCACGACTTCTTCAAGTCCGCCATGCCCGAAGGCTACGTCC
AGGAGCGCACCATCTTCTTCAAGGACGACGGCAACTACAAGACCCGCGCCGAGGTGAAGTTCGAGGGCGA
CACCCTGGTGAACCGCATCGAGCTGAAGGGCATCGACTTCAAGGAGGACGGCAACATCCTGGGGCACAAG
CTGGAGTACAACTACAACAGCCACAACGTCTATATCATGGCCGACAAGCAGAAGAACGGCATCAAGGTGA
ACTTCAAGATCCGCCACAACATCGAGGACGGCAGCGTGCAGCTCGCCGACCACTACCAGCAGAACACCCC
CATCGGCGACGGCCCCGTGCTGCTGCCCGACAACCACTACCTGAGCACCCAGTCCGCCCTGAGCAAAGAC
CCCAACGAGAAGCGCGATCACATGGTCCTGCTGGAGTTCGTGACCGCCGCCGGGATCACTCTCGGCATGG
ACGAGCTGTACAAGTAAACTAGTTCTAGAGCGGCCGCAGAGGCAGAGCCCTGCTCCACATGCGTGAGGAG
TCTCCAAGTGTGCGAAGAGTTCCTCCGACCCCTTCTACTTGCGTTTTTCGCAGGAGCAGTATCATGAAGC
CCGAAAGCGACAGATCTGTGTTTTTGAAGGCAGAAAGCAAAATGTTTGCTTCTTTTTTCAAAGGAGCTCG
AGGTGGTGTCTGCATTCCAACCACTGAATCCGGATCCCATTTGTGAATAAGCCATTCAGACTCATATTCC
CTATTTAACAGGGTCTCTAGTGCTGTGAAAAAAATATTGCTGAACATTGCATATAACTTATATTGTAAGA
AATACTGTACATTTGAGGAAGACTTTATTGTACCTGGATAGCTGTAAGAAAGGCATGAAGGACGCCAAGA
GTTTTAAGGAATATAGGGGGATTAAAGTATGGAGATACAGAAGAAACCACTAAGTCTGATGTCCAAATGG
GCACACTGTCAGTTTTGTTTCCCTTCAGTTGTTTGATGCATTTAAAAAAAAAAAAAAGAAAGAAAAAGAA
AAAAAGGGGGGGGGGGGAGAAAAAAATAAATTAAAAAAAAAAAAAAAAAAAGAAAAGAAAGAAAAATCTA
AGAAAAAAAAAAAAAAGGTTGTAGGCAAATCATTTGTTCCAGGCTGTGAGCCTGTGCAAAAGAGATTTCA
GATCTGGGCAATGGGTGTGTGATCTCACCCACTGAAGATCTGAGAATGTCATGGCTAGGCCTACATGCTC
TGTGAATCAGTCCCTGTAATTGTTGTTTGTATGTATAATTCAGAAGCACCAAAATAAGAAAAGATGTAGA
TTTATTTCATCATATTATACAGACTGAATTGTTGTATAAATTTATTTACTGCTAGTGTTAGGAACTGCTT
TTTTTTTTTTTTTTGGTTTTAATGTTTTTTTTTTTTTTGTTTTTTGTTTTTTTTTTTCTTTCTCTCTGGA
TTTTTGGTTGAATAAACTAGATTGCTTTCAGTTGACTTAAGGTGGATGTACTCTGGAGGGTTTATTTTTC
CTTTTATTATTATTTTTGATGGTATTTATTAAATAGCTTCTATGGGCCCGGCGGTACCTGTCTTTTTCGT
CACTTTTCTTGCAGCCGCGGCCGCCACCGCGGTGGAGCTCCAATTCGCCCTATAGTGAGTCGTATTACGC
GCGCTCACTGGCCGTCGTTTTACAACGTCGTGACTGGGAAAACCCTGGCGTTACCCAACTTAATCGCCTT
GCAGCACATCCCCCTTTCGCCAGCTGGCGTAATAGCGAAGAGGCCCGCACCGATCGCCCTTCCCAACAGT
TGCGCAGCCTGAATGGCGAATGGG
[73 nt withheld, positions 6373-6445]
