>Addgene plasmid #113119 | Gata3-T2A-H2B-eGFP donor | addgene partial sequence | sequence record 218858 | T7 5'-TAATACGACTCACTATAGGG-3'
CATTTAAAAAAAAAAAAAAGAAAGAAAAAGAAAAAAAGGGGGGGGGGGGGAGAAAAAAATAAATTAAAAA
AAAAAAAAAAAAAGAAAAGAAAGAAAAATTTAAGAAAAAAAAAAAAAAGGTTGTAGGCAAATCATTTGTT
CCAGGCTGTGAGCCTGTGCAAAAGAGATTTCAGATCTGGGCAATGGGTGTGTGATCTCACCCACTGAAGA
TTTGAGAATGTCATGGCTAGGCCTACATGCTCTGTGAATCAGTCCCTGTAATTGTTGTTTGTATGTATAA
TTCAGAAGCACCAAAATAAGAAAAGATGTAGATTTATTTCATCATATTATACAGACTGAATTGTTGTATA
AATTTATTTACTGCTAGTGTTAGGAACTGCTTTTTTTTTTTTTTTTGGTTTTAATGTTTTTTTTTTTTTT
GTTTTTTGTTTTTTTTTTTCTTTCTCTCTGGATTTTTGGTTGAATAAACTAGATTGCTTTCAGTTGACTT
AAGGTGGATGTACTCTGGAGGGTTTATTTTTCCTTTTATTATTATTTTTGATGGTATTTATTAAATAGCT
TCTATGGGCCCGGCGGTACCTGTCTTTTTCGTCACTTT
